>Addgene plasmid #111831 | pRRL-VinculinTS-A50I | depositor full sequence | sequence record 210151 | pRRL-VinculinTS-A50I sequence 11602 bps
AGTGAACGGATCTCGACGGTATCGGTTAACTTTTAAAAGAAAAGGGGGGATTGGGGGGTACAGTGCAGGG
GAAAGAATAGTAGACATAATAGCAACAGACATACAAACTAAAGAATTACAAAAACAAATTACAAAATTCA
AAATTTTATCGATGGATCCCCCGGGCTCGAGTTCGAAGATCGATGTACGGGCCAGATATACGCGTTGACA
TTGATTATTGACTAGTTATTAATAGTAATCAATTACGGGGTCATTAGTTCATAGCCCATATATGGAGTTC
CGCGTTACATAACTTACGGTAAATGGCCCGCCTGGCTGACCGCCCAACGACCCCCGCCCATTGACGTCAA
TAATGACGTATGTTCCCATAGTAACGCCAATAGGGACTTTCCATTGACGTCAATGGGTGGAGTATTTACG
GTAAACTGCCCACTTGGCAGTACATCAAGTGTATCATATGCCAAGTACGCCCCCTATTGACGTCAATGAC
GGTAAATGGCCCGCCTGGCATTATGCCCAGTACATGACCTTATGGGACTTTCCTACTTGGCAGTACATCT
ACGTATTAGTCATCGCTATTACCATGGTGATGCGGTTTTGGCAGTACATCAATGGGCGTGGATAGCGGTT
TGACTCACGGGGATTTCCAAGTCTCCACCCCATTGACGTCAATGGGAGTTTGTTTTGGCACCAAAATCAA
CGGGACTTTCCAAAATGTCGTAACAACTCCGCCCCATTGACGCAAATGGGCGGTAGGCGTGTACGGTGGG
AGGTCTATATAAGCAGAGCTCTCTGGCTAACTAGAGAACCCACTGCTTACTGGCTTATCGAAATTAATAC
GACTCACTATAGGGAGACCCAAGCTGGCTAGCGTTTAAACTTAAGCTTGCCATGCCCGTCTTCCACACGC
GCACCATCGAGAGCATCTTGGAGCCCGTGGCTCAGCAGATCTCCCACCTGGTCATCATGCACGAGGAGGG
GGAGGTAGACGGCAAGGCCATCCCGGACCTCACCGCCCCCGTGTCGGCCGTGCAGGCCATCGTCAGCAAC
CTGGTGCGGGTTGGAAAAGAAACTGTGCAGACAACAGAAGACCAGATCTTGAAAAGGGATATGCCACCAG
CATTCATCAAAGTAGAGAATGCCTGCACCAAGCTCGTTCGAGCAGCCCAGATGCTGCAAGCAGATCCTTA
TTCAGTACCAGCTCGTGACTACCTAATTGATGGATCAAGAGGCATCCTTTCTGGAACATCAGACTTACTT
CTGACATTTGATGAAGCGGAGGTCCGTAAAATCATCCGTGTCTGCAAAGGAATATTGGAATATCTGACTG
TGGCAGAAGTAGTAGAGACTATGGAGGATTTGGTGACATATACAAAGAATCTAGGGCCAGGAATGACAAA
GATGGCGAAAATGATCGATGAGAGACAACAGGAATTAACTCATCAGGAACATAGGGTTATGCTGGTGAAC
TCCATGAATACTGTGAAGGAGCTATTGCCTGTACTTATTTCAGCTATGAAGATCTTTGTAACCACAAAAA
ACACTAAAAGCCAGGGAATAGAAGAGGCCTTGAAAAATCGCAATTTCACAGTAGAGAAAATGAGTGCTGA
GATAAATGAAATAATCCGTGTATTACAACTCACTTCCTGGGATGAAGATGCCTGGGCCAGCAAGGACACT
GAAGCCATGAAAAGAGCTTTAGCCCTAATAGATTCAAAGATGAACCAGGCAAAAGGCTGGCTGAGAGATC
CAAACGCACCTCCAGGGGATGCTGGTGAGCAAGCAATAAGGCAGATCCTTGATGAAGCTGGAAAAGCAGG
AGAATTGTGTGCAGGCAAAGAACGCAGGGAGATTCTGGGAACATGCAAAACTTTGGGCCAAATGACTGAT
CAACTTGCTGATCTCCGAGCTAGAGGACAGGGTGCTACACCGATGGCAATGCAGAAGGCACAGCAGGTGT
CACAAGGCCTGGATTTGCTCACTGCAAAAGTGGAGAATGCAGCCCGGAAATTGGAGGCCATGACAAACTC
TAAGCAGGCTATTGCAAAGAAGATTGATGCTGCTCAGAACTGGCTTGCGGATCCCAACGGCGGAAGTGAA
GGAGAAGAACACATTCGAGGAATTATGTCTGAAGCAAGGAAAGTTGCAGAATTGTGTGAGGAGCCTAAAG
AAAGAGATGATATCCTTCGCTCCTTGGGGGAAATCTCTGCTCTGACAGCTAAGCTGTCAGATCTGCGACG
ACATGGGAAAGGCGACTCTCCTGAGGCCCGTGCATTGGCCAAGCAAATAGCTACATCACTTCAGAACTTA
CAGTCCAAAACAAACAGAGCTGTAGCAAATACTAGGCCAGTTAAAGCTGCTGTCCATTTGGAGGGCAAGA
TTGAGCAAGCCCAGAGGTGGATAGATAATCCTACAGTTGATGATCGGGGAGTAGGCCAGGCAGCAATTCG
GGGTTTGGTTGCAGAAGGTCGTCGTCTAGCCAATGTCATGATGGGACCTTATCGTCAGGACCTGCTTGCC
AAATGTGACCGTGTAGACCAGCTGGCTGCTCAGCTTGCTGACCTTGCAGCAAGAGGGGAAGGAGAGTCTC
CTCAGGCTAGGGCAATTGCTGCTCAGCTTCAGGACTCCCTGAAGGATCTCAAAGCACGGATGCAAGAAGC
AATGACCCAGGAGGTGTCTGATGTTTTCAGTGACACTACAACCCCTATTAAGTTGTTAGCAGTAGCAGCC
ACTGCTCCTTCTGATACTCCCAATAGAGAAGAGGTGTTTGAAGAAAGAGCAGCAAATTTTGAAAACCATG
CTGCTAGACTGGGAGCAACAGCAGAAAAAGCAGCTGCAGTTGGAACTGCTAATAAAACTACTGTGGAAGG
CATTCAGGCAACAGTCAAATCTGCAAGGGAGCTTACACCACAGGTAGTATCGGCTGCTCGAATCCTCCTG
AGAAATCCTGGAAATCAAGCTGCTTATGAGCATTTTGAGACAATGAAAAACCAATGGATTGATAATGTAG
AAAAGATGACAGGGCTGGTGGATGAGGCCATCGATACCAAGTCTCTGTTGGATGCATCAGAAGAGGCTAT
TAAGAAGGATCTTGATAAATGTAAAGTTGCAATGGCCAATATGCAACCTCAGATGCTGGTAGCTGGAGCC
ACCAGCATTGCTAGACGAGCGAACCGCATCCTGCTTGTGGCAAAACGGGAGGTTGAAAATTCAGAAGACC
CTAAATTCAGGGAGGCTGTTAAAGCAGCTTCTGATGAGCTGAGCAAAACCATATCACCGATGGTAATGGA
TGCTAAAGCTGTAGCAGGAAATATCTCTGATCCTGGTTTGCAGAAGAGTTTCTTGGATTCTGGATACAGG
ATTCTGGGAGCTGTGGCCAAAGTCAGAGAAGCCTTTCAGCCTCAGGAGCCAGACTTTCCCCCTCCTCCTC
CTGACCTAGAGCATCTCCATCTGACTGATGAGCTTGCTCCTCCAAAACCACCACTTCCAGAAGGTGAGGT
TCCCCCACCCAGACCACCACCCCCTGAAGAAAAAGATGAGGTCGAGATGGTGAGCAAGGGCGAGGAGACC
ACAATGGGCGTAATCAAGCCCGACATGAAGATCAAGCTGAAGATGGAGGGCAACGTGAATGGCCACGCCT
TCGTGATCGAGGGCGAGGGCGAGGGCAAGCCCTACGACGGCACCAACACCATCAACCTGGAGGTGAAGGA
GGGAGCCCCCCTGCCCTTCTCCTACGACATTCTGACCACCGCGTTCGCCTACGGCAACAGGGCCTTCACC
AAGTACCCCGACGACATCCCCAACTACTTCAAGCAGTCCTTCCCCGAGGGCTACTCTTGGGAGCGCACCA
TGACCTTCGAGGACAAGGGCATCGTGAAGGTGAAGTCCGACATCTCCATGGAGGAGGACTCCTTCATCTA
CGAGATACACCTCAAGGGCGAGAACTTCCCCCCCAACGGCCCCGTGATGCAGAAGAAGACCACCGGCTGG
GACGCCTCCACCGAGAGGATGTACGTGCGCGACGGCGTGCTGAAGGGCGACGTCAAGCACAAGCTGCTGC
TGGAGGGCGGCGGCCACCACCGCGTTGACTTCAAGACCATCTACAGGGCCAAGAAGGCGGTGAAGCTGCC
CGACTATCACTTTGTGGACCACCGCATCGAGATCCTGAACCACGACAAGGACTACAACAAGGTGACCGTT
TACGAGAGCGCCGTGGCCCGCAACTCCACCGACGGCATGGACGAGCTGTACAAGGGGCCAGGTGGTGCAG
GGCCAGGTGGTGCAGGGCCAGGTGGTGCAGGGCCAGGTGGTGCAGGGCCCGGTGGTGCAGGTCCAGGTGG
TGCAGGTCCAGGTGGTGCAGGTCCAGGTGGTGCTATGGTGAGCAAGGGCGAGGAGCTGTTCACCGGGGTG
GTGCCCATCCTGGTCGAGCTGGACGGCGACGTAAACGGCCACAAGTTCAGCGTGTCCGGCGAGGGCGAGG
GCGATGCCACCTACGGCAAGCTGACCCTGAAGCTGATCTGCACCACCGGCAAGCTGCCCGTGCCCTGGCC
CACCCTCGTGACCACCCTGGGCTACGGCCTGCAGTGCTTCGCCCGCTACCCCGACCACATGAAGCAGCAC
GACTTCTTCAAGTCCGCCATGCCCGAAGGCTACGTCCAGGAGCGCACCATCTTCTTCAAGGACGACGGCA
ACTACAAGACCCGCGCCGAGGTGAAGTTCGAGGGCGACACCCTGGTGAACCGCATCGAGCTGAAGGGCAT
CGACTTCAAGGAGGACGGCAACATCCTGGGGCACAAGCTGGAGTACAACTACAACAGCCACAACGTCTAT
ATCACCGCCGACAAGCAGAAGAACGGCATCAAGGCCAACTTCAAGATCCGCCACAACATCGAGGACGGCG
GCGTGCAGCTCGCCGACCACTACCAGCAGAACACCCCCATCGGCGACGGCCCCGTGCTGCTGCCCGACAA
CCACTACCTGAGCTACCAGTCCAAACTGAGCAAAGACCCCAACGAGAAGCGCGATCACATGGTCCTGCTG
GAGTTCGTGACCGCCGCCGGGATCACTCTCGGCATGGACGAGCTGTACAAGGCGGCCGCGGAGTTCCCAG
AGCAGAAAGCAGGAGAAGCTATTAATCAGCCCATGATGATGGCTGCTAGGCAGTTGCATGACGAGGCTCG
GAAATGGTCTAGCAAGGGTAACGACATCATTGCTGCTGCTAAACGAATGGCGCTGCTCATGGCTGAGATG
TCACGCCTGGTGCGAGGAGGCAGCGGAAACAAGCGTGCCCTCATCCAGTGTGCAAAAGATATTGCTAAGG
CATCGGATGAAGTCACTCGATTGGCCAAAGAGGTGGCCAAGCAATGTACTGATAAACGCATTAGAACAAA
CCTCTTACAGGTCTGTGAGCGAATCCCAACCATCAGCACGCAGCTCAAAATTCTTTCCACAGTGAAAGCT
ACCATGCTGGGCAGGACTAACATCAGCGATGAAGAATCAGAACAGGCAACTGAGATGTTGGTTCATAACG
CCCAGAACCTCATGCAGTCTGTGAAGGAAACTGTGAGAGAAGCTGAAGCAGCATCCATTAAGATAAGAAC
AGATGCCGGATTCACTCTGCGCTGGGTCAGAAAGACCCCATGGTATCAGTAAGCTAGAGTCGACAATCAA
CCTCTGGATTACAAAATTTGTGAAAGATTGACTGGTATTCTTAACTATGTTGCTCCTTTTACGCTATGTG
GATACGCTGCTTTAATGCCTTTGTATCATGCTATTGCTTCCCGTATGGCTTTCATTTTCTCCTCCTTGTA
TAAATCCTGGTTGCTGTCTCTTTATGAGGAGTTGTGGCCCGTTGTCAGGCAACGTGGCGTGGTGTGCACT
GTGTTTGCTGACGCAACCCCCACTGGTTGGGGCATTGCCACCACCTGTCAGCTCCTTTCCGGGACTTTCG
CTTTCCCCCTCCCTATTGCCACGGCGGAACTCATCGCCGCCTGCCTTGCCCGCTGCTGGACAGGGGCTCG
GCTGTTGGGCACTGACAATTCCGTGGTGTTGTCGGGGAAGCTGACGTCCTTTCCATGGCTGCTCGCCTGT
GTTGCCACCTGGATTCTGCGCGGGACGTCCTTCTGCTACGTCCCTTCGGCCCTCAATCCAGCGGACCTTC
CTTCCCGCGGCCTGCTGCCGGCTCTGCGGCCTCTTCCGCGTCTTCGCCTTCGCCCTCAGACGAGTCGGAT
CTCCCTTTGGGCCGCCTCCCCGCCTGGAATTAATTCGAGCTCGGTACCTTTAAGACCAATGACTTACAAG
GCAGCTGTAGATCTTAGCCACTTTTTAAAAGAAAAGGGGGGACTGGAAGGGCTAATTCACTCCCAACGAA
GACAAGATCTGCTTTTTGCTTGTACTGGGTCTCTCTGGTTAGACCAGATCTGAGCCTGGGAGCTCTCTGG
CTAACTAGGGAACCCACTGCTTAAGCCTCAATAAAGCTTGCCTTGAGTGCTTCAAGTAGTGTGTGCCCGT
CTGTTGTGTGACTCTGGTAACTAGAGATCCCTCAGACCCTTTTAGTCAGTGTGGAAAATCTCTAGCAGTA
GTAGTTCATGTCATCTTATTATTCAGTATTTATAACTTGCAAAGAAATGAATATCAGAGAGTGAGAGGAA
CTTGTTTATTGCAGCTTATAATGGTTACAAATAAAGCAATAGCATCACAAATTTCACAAATAAAGCATTT
TTTTCACTGCATTCTAGTTGTGGTTTGTCCAAACTCATCAATGTATCTTATCATGTCTGGCTCTAGCTAT
CCCGCCCCTAACTCCGCCCATCCCGCCCCTAACTCCGCCCAGTTCCGCCCATTCTCCGCCCCATGGCTGA
CTAATTTTTTTTATTTATGCAGAGGCCGAGGCCGCCTCGGCCTCTGAGCTATTCCAGAAGTAGTGAGGAG
GCTTTTTTGGAGGCCTAGGGACGTACCCAATTCGCCCTATAGTGAGTCGTATTACGCGCGCTCACTGGCC
GTCGTTTTACAACGTCGTGACTGGGAAAACCCTGGCGTTACCCAACTTAATCGCCTTGCAGCACATCCCC
CTTTCGCCAGCTGGCGTAATAGCGAAGAGGCCCGCACCGATCGCCCTTCCCAACAGTTGCGCAGCCTGAA
TGGCGAATGGCGCG
[124 nt withheld, positions 7155-7278]
C
[91 nt withheld, positions 7280-7370]
A
[49 nt withheld, positions 7372-7420]
CCTTTGACGTTGGAGTCCACGTTCTTT
[37 nt withheld, positions 7448-7484]
ACCCTATCTCGGTCTATTCTTTTGATTTATAAGGGATTTTGCCGATTTCGGCCTATTGGTTAAAAAATGA
GCTGATTTAACAAAAATTTAACGCGAATTTTAACAAAATATTAACGTTTACAATTTCCCAGGTGGCACTT
TTCGGGGAAATGTGCGCGGAACCCCTATTTGTTTATTTTTCTAAATACATTCAAATATGTATCCGCTCAT
GAGACAATAACCCTGATAAATGCTTCAATAATATTGAAAAAGGAAGAGTATGAGTATTCAACATTTCCGT
GTCGCCCTTATTCCCTTTTTTGCGGCATTTTGCCTTCCTGTTTTTGCTCACCCAGAAACGCTGGTGAAAG
TAAAAGATGCTGAAGATCAGTTGGGTGCACGAGTGGGTTACATCGAACTGGATCTCAACAGCGGTAAGAT
CCTTGAGAGTTTTCGCCCCGAAGAACGTTTTCCAATGATGAGCACTTTTAAAGTTCTGCTATGTGGCGCG
GTATTATCCCGTATTGACGCCGGGCAAGAGCAACTCGGTCGCCGCATACACTATTCTCAGAATGACTTGG
TTGAGTACTCACCAGTCACAGAAAAGCATCTTACGGATGGCATGACAGTAAGAGAATTATGCAGTGCTGC
CATAACCATGAGTGATAACACTGCGGCCAACTTACTTCTGACAACGATCGGAGGACCGAAGGAGCTAACC
GCTTTTTTGCACAACATGGGGGATCATGTAACTCGCCTTGATCGTTGGGAACCGGAGCTGAATGAAGCCA
TACCAAACGACGAGCGTGACACCACGATGCCTGTAGCAATGGCAACAACGTTGCGCAAACTATTAACTGG
CGAACTACTTACTCTAGCTTCCCGGCAACAATTAATAGACTGGATGGAGGCGGATAAAGTTGCAGGACCA
CTTCTGCGCTCGGCCCTTCCGGCTGGCTGGTTTATTGCTGATAAATCTGGAGCCGGTGAGCGTGGGTCTC
GCGGTATCATTGCAGCACTGGGGCCAGATGGTAAGCCCTCCCGTATCGTAGTTATCTACACGACGGGGAG
TCAGGCAACTATGGATGAACGAAATAGACAGATCGCTGAGATAGGTGCCTCACTGATTAAGCATTGGTAA
CTGTCAGACCAAGTTTACTCATATATACTTTAGATTGATTTAAAACTTCATTTTTAATTTAAAAGGATCT
AGGTGAAGATCCTTTTTGATAATCTCATGACCAAAATCCCTTAACGTGAGTTTTCGTTCCACTGAGCGTC
AGACCCCGTAGAAAAGATCAAAGGATCTTCTTGAGATCCTTTTTTTCTGCGCGTAATCTGCTGCTTGCAA
ACAAAAAAACCACCGCTACCAGCGGTGGTTTGTTTGCCGGATCAAGAGCTACCAACTCTTTTTCCGAAGG
TAACTGGCTTCAGCAGAGCGCAGATACCAAATACTGTCCTTCTAGTGTAGCCGTAGTTAGGCCACCACTT
CAAGAACTCTGTAGCACCGCCTACATACCTCGCTCTGCTAATCCTGTTACCAGTGGCTGCTGCCAGTGGC
GATAAGTCGTGTCTTACCGGGTTGGACTCAAGACGATAGTTACCGGATAAGGCGCAGCGGTCGGGCTGAA
CGGGGGGTTCGTGCACACAGCCCAGCTTGGAGCGAACGACCTACACCGAACTGAGATACCTACAGCGTGA
GCTATGAGAAAGCGCCACGCTTCCCGAAGGGAGAAAGGCGGACAGGTATCCGGTAAGCGGCAGGGTCGGA
ACAGGAGAGCGCACGAGGGAGCTTCCAGGGGGAAACGCCTGGTATCTTTATAGTCCTGTCGGGTTTCGCC
ACCTCTGACTTGAGCGTCGATTTTTGTGATGCTCGTCAGGGGGGCGGAGCCTATGGAAAAACGCCAGCAA
CGCGGCCTTTTTACGGTTCCTGGCCTTTTGCTGGCCTTTTGCTCACATGTTCTTTCCTGCGTTATCCCCT
GATTCTGTGGATAACCGTATTACCGCCTTTGAGTGAGCTGATACCGCTCGCCGCAGCCGAACGACCGAGC
GCAGCGAGTCAGTGAGCGAGGAAGCGGAAGAGCGCCCAATACGCAAACCGCCTCTCCCCGCGCGTTGGCC
GATTCATTAATGCAGCTGGCACGACAGGTTTCCCGACTGGAAAGCGGGCAGTGAGCGCAACGCAATTAAT
GTGAGTTAGCTCACTCATTAGGCACCCCAGGCTTTACACTTTATGCTTCCGGCTCGTATGTTGTGTGGAA
TTGTGAGCGGATAACAATTTCACACAGGAAACAGCTATGACCATGATTACGCCAAGCGCGCAATTAACCC
TCACTAAAGGGAACAAAAGCTGGAGCTGCAAGCTTAATGTAGTCTTATGCAATACTCTTGTAGTCTTGCA
ACATGGTAACGATGAGTTAGCAACATGCCTTACAAGGAGAGAAAAAGCACCGTGCATGCCGATTGGTGGA
AGTAAGGTGGTACGATCGTGCCTTATTAGGAAGGCAACAGACGGGTCTGACATGGATTGGACGAACCACT
GAATTGCCGCATTGCAGAGATATTGTATTTAAGTGCCTAGCTCGATACATAAACGGGTCTCTCTGGTTAG
ACCAGATCTGAGCCTGGGAGCTCTCTGGCTAACTAGGGAACCCACTGCTTAAGCCTCAATAAAGCTTGCC
TTGAGTGCTTCAAGTAGTGTGTGCCCGTCTGTTGTGTGACTCTGGTAACTAGAGATCCCTCAGACCCTTT
TAGTCAGTGTGGAAAATCTCTAGCAGTGGCGCCCGAACAGGGACTTGAAAGCGAAAGGGAAACCAGAGGA
GCTCTCTCGACGCAGGACTCGGCTTGCTGAAGCGCGCACGGCAAGAGGCGAGGGGCGGCGACTGGTGAGT
ACGCCAAAAATTTTGACTAGCGGAGGCTAGAAGGAGAGAGATGGGTGCGAGAGCGTCAGTATTAAGCGGG
GGAGAATTAGATCGCGATGGGAAAAAATTCGGTTAAGGCCAGGGGGAAAGAAAAAATATAAATTAAAACA
TATAGTATGGGCAAGCAGGGAGCTAGAACGATTCGCAGTTAATCCTGGCCTGTTAGAAACATCAGAAGGC
TGTAGACAAATACTGGGACAGCTACAACCATCCCTTCAGACAGGATCAGAAGAACTTAGATCATTATATA
ATACAGTAGCAACCCTCTATTGTGTGCATCAAAGGATAGAGATAAAAGACACCAAGGAAGCTTTAGACAA
GATAGAGGAAGAGCAAAACAAAAGTAAGACCACCGCACAGCAAGCGGCCGCTGATCTTCAGACCTGGAGG
AGGAGATATGAGGGACAATTGGAGAAGTGAATTATATAAATATAAAGTAGTAAAAATTGAACCATTAGGA
GTAGCACCCACCAAGGCAAAGAGAAGAGTGGTGCAGAGAGAAAAAAGAGCAGTGGGAATAGGAGCTTTGT
TCCTTGGGTTCTTGGGAGCAGCAGGAAGCACTATGGGCGCAGCGTCAATGACGCTGACGGTACAGGCCAG
ACAATTATTGTCTGGTATAGTGCAGCAGCAGAACAATTTGCTGAGGGCTATTGAGGCGCAACAGCATCTG
TTGCAACTCACAGTCTGGGGCATCAAGCAGCTCCAGGCAAGAATCCTGGCTGTGGAAAGATACCTAAAGG
ATCAACAGCTCCTGGGGATTTGGGGTTGCTCTGGAAAACTCATTTGCACCACTGCTGTGCCTTGGAATGC
TAGTTGGAGTAATAAATCTCTGGAACAGATTTGGAATCACACGACCTGGATGGAGTGGGACAGAGAAATT
AACAATTACACAAGCTTAATACACTCCTTAATTGAAGAATCGCAAAACCAGCAAGAAAAGAATGAACAAG
AATTATTGGAATTAGATAAATGGGCAAGTTTGTGGAATTGGTTTAACATAACAAATTGGCTGTGGTATAT
AAAATTATTCATAATGATAGTAGGAGGCTTGGTAGGTTTAAGAATAGTTTTTGCTGTACTTTCTATAGTG
AATAGAGTTAGGCAGGGATATTCACCATTATCGTTTCAGACCCACCTCCCAACCCCGAGGGGACCCGACA
GGCCCGAAGGAATAGAAGAAGAAGGTGGAGAGAGAGACAGAGACAGATCCATTCGATT
Features (pLannotate 1.2.2; 31 found; start..end, strand, type, name):
     31..147     +  misc_feature   cPPT/CTS: central polypurine tract and central termination sequence of HIV-1
    207..586     +  enhancer       CMV enhancer: human cytomegalovirus immediate early enhancer
    587..790     +  promoter       CMV promoter: human cytomegalovirus (CMV) immediate early promoter
    786..819     +  LTR            5' LTR (truncated) (fragment): truncated 5' long terminal repeat (LTR) from HIV-1
    835..853     +  promoter       T7 promoter: promoter for bacteriophage T7 RNA polymerase
    892..3498    +  CDS            VIN1: VINC_OSCPE - Experimental evidence at protein level: Swiss-Prot protein existence level 1. Actin filament (F-actin)-binding protein which may play a role in cell-cell adhesion. From Oscarella pearsei (Sponge).
   3547..4254    +  CDS            mTFP1: mTFP1 is a basic (constitutively fluorescent) cyan fluorescent protein published in 2006, derived from Clavularia sp.. It has low acid sensitivity.
   4375..5091    +  CDS            mVenus: mVenus is a basic (constitutively fluorescent) yellow fluorescent protein published in 2006, derived from Aequorea victoria. It is reported to be a rapidly-maturing monomer with moderate acid sensitivity.
   5107..5649    +  CDS            vcl (fragment): VINC_XENLA - Experimental evidence at transcript level: Swiss-Prot protein existence level 2. Involved in cell adhesion. May be involved in the attachment of the actin-based microfilaments to the plasma membrane. From Xenopus laevis (African clawed frog).
   5665..6253    +  misc_feature   WPRE: woodchuck hepatitis virus posttranscriptional regulatory element
   6274..6342    +  CDS            nef (fragment): NEF_HV1Z2 - Experimental evidence at protein level: Swiss-Prot protein existence level 1. Extracellular Nef protein targets CD4(+) T-lymphocytes for apoptosis by interacting with CXCR4 surface receptors. From Human immunodeficiency virus type 1 group M subtype D (isolate Z2/CDC-Z34) (HIV-1).
   6344..6577    +  LTR            3' LTR (ΔU3): self-inactivating 3' long terminal repeat (LTR) from HIV-1
   6649..6770    +  polyA_signal   SV40 poly(A) signal: SV40 polyadenylation signal
   6810..6945    +  rep_origin     SV40 ori: SV40 origin of replication
   6966..6984    -  promoter       T7 promoter: promoter for bacteriophage T7 RNA polymerase
   6992..7147    +  CDS            lacZα (fragment): LacZα fragment of β-galactosidase; lacZ fragment
   7155..7610    +  rep_origin     f1 ori (sequence partly withheld): f1 bacteriophage origin of replication; arrow indicates direction of (+) strand synthesis
   7639..7743    +  promoter       AmpR promoter: bla
   7744..8604    +  CDS            AmpR: β-lactamase; bla; confers resistance to ampicillin, carbenicillin, and related antibiotics
   8775..9363    +  rep_origin     ori: high-copy-number ColE1/pMB1/pBR322/pUC origin of replication
   9546..9638    +  CDS            lacI (fragment): lac repressor; lacI; The lac repressor binds to the lac operator to inhibit transcription in E. coli. This inhibition can be relieved by adding lactose or isopropyl-β-D-thiogalactopyranoside (IPTG).
   9651..9672    +  protein_bind   CAP binding site: CAP binding activates transcription in the presence of cAMP. E. coli catabolite activator protein
   9687..9717    +  promoter       lac promoter: promoter for the E. coli lac operon
   9721..9743    +  protein_bind   lac operator (fragment): The lac repressor binds to the lac operator to inhibit transcription in E. coli. This inhibition can be relieved by adding lactose or isopropyl-β-D-thiogalactopyranoside (IPTG). lac repressor encoded by lacI
   9786..9804    +  promoter       T3 promoter: promoter for bacteriophage T3 RNA polymerase
   9832..10058   +  promoter       RSV promoter: Rous sarcoma virus enhancer/promoter
  10059..10239   +  LTR            5' LTR (truncated): truncated 5' long terminal repeat (LTR) from HIV-1
  10286..10411   +  misc_feature   HIV-1 Ψ: packaging signal of human immunodeficiency virus type 1
  10395..10758   +  CDS            HIV-1 gag (fragment): gag protein from human immunodeficiency virus 1; gag
  10904..11137   +  misc_feature   RRE: The Rev response element (RRE) of HIV-1 allows for Rev-dependent mRNA export from the nucleus to the cytoplasm.
  11514..12      +  CDS            Rev (fragment) (across the origin): human immunodeficiency virus 1 (HIV-1) Rev protein; rev; enhances nuclear export of unspliced and incompletely spliced viral mRNAs
