>Addgene plasmid #111831 | pRRL-VinculinTS-A50I | addgene full sequence | sequence record 215140 | Addgene NGS Result
AGTGAACGGATCTCGACGGTATCGGTTAACTTTTAAAAGAAAAGGGGGGATTGGGGGGTACAGTGCAGGG
GAAAGAATAGTAGACATAATAGCAACAGACATACAAACTAAAGAATTACAAAAACAAATTACAAAATTCA
AAATTTTATCGATGGATCCCCCGGGCTCGAGTTCGAAGATCGATGTACGGGCCAGATATACGCGTTGACA
TTGATTATTGACTAGTTATTAATAGTAATCAATTACGGGGTCATTAGTTCATAGCCCATATATGGAGTTC
CGCGTTACATAACTTACGGTAAATGGCCCGCCTGGCTGACCGCCCAACGACCCCCGCCCATTGACGTCAA
TAATGACGTATGTTCCCATAGTAACGCCAATAGGGACTTTCCATTGACGTCAATGGGTGGAGTATTTACG
GTAAACTGCCCACTTGGCAGTACATCAAGTGTATCATATGCCAAGTACGCCCCCTATTGACGTCAATGAC
GGTAAATGGCCCGCCTGGCATTATGCCCAGTACATGACCTTATGGGACTTTCCTACTTGGCAGTACATCT
ACGTATTAGTCATCGCTATTACCATGGTGATGCGGTTTTGGCAGTACATCAATGGGCGTGGATAGCGGTT
TGACTCACGGGGATTTCCAAGTCTCCACCCCATTGACGTCAATGGGAGTTTGTTTTGGCACCAAAATCAA
CGGGACTTTCCAAAATGTCGTAACAACTCCGCCCCATTGACGCAAATGGGCGGTAGGCGTGTACGGTGGG
AGGTCTATATAAGCAGAGCTCTCTGGCTAACTAGAGAACCCACTGCTTACTGGCTTATCGAAATTAATAC
GACTCACTATAGGGAGACCCAAGCTGGCTAGCGTTTAAACTTAAGCTTGCCATGCCCGTCTTCCACACGC
GCACCATCGAGAGCATCTTGGAGCCCGTGGCTCAGCAGATCTCCCACCTGGTCATCATGCACGAGGAGGG
GGAGGTAGACGGCAAGGCCATCCCGGACCTCACCGCCCCCGTGTCGGCCGTGCAGGCCATCGTCAGCAAC
CTGGTGCGGGTTGGAAAAGAAACTGTGCAGACAACAGAAGACCAGATCTTGAAAAGGGATATGCCACCAG
CATTCATCAAAGTAGAGAATGCCTGCACCAAGCTCGTTCGAGCAGCCCAGATGCTGCAAGCAGATCCTTA
TTCAGTACCAGCTCGTGACTACCTAATTGATGGATCAAGAGGCATCCTTTCTGGAACATCAGACTTACTT
CTGACATTTGATGAAGCGGAGGTCCGTAAAATCATCCGTGTCTGCAAAGGAATATTGGAATATCTGACTG
TGGCAGAAGTAGTAGAGACTATGGAGGATTTGGTGACATATACAAAGAATCTAGGGCCAGGAATGACAAA
GATGGCGAAAATGATCGATGAGAGACAACAGGAATTAACTCATCAGGAACATAGGGTTATGCTGGTGAAC
TCCATGAATACTGTGAAGGAGCTATTGCCTGTACTTATTTCAGCTATGAAGATCTTTGTAACCACAAAAA
ACACTAAAAGCCAGGGAATAGAAGAGGCCTTGAAAAATCGCAATTTCACAGTAGAGAAAATGAGTGCTGA
GATAAATGAAATAATCCGTGTATTACAACTCACTTCCTGGGATGAAGATGCCTGGGCCAGCAAGGACACT
GAAGCCATGAAAAGAGCTTTAGCCCTAATAGATTCAAAGATGAACCAGGCAAAAGGCTGGCTGAGAGATC
CAAACGCACCTCCAGGGGATGCTGGTGAGCAAGCAATAAGGCAGATCCTTGATGAAGCTGGAAAAGCAGG
AGAATTGTGTGCAGGCAAAGAACGCAGGGAGATTCTGGGAACATGCAAAACTTTGGGCCAAATGACTGAT
CAACTTGCTGATCTCCGAGCTAGAGGACAGGGTGCTACACCGATGGCAATGCAGAAGGCACAGCAGGTGT
CACAAGGCCTGGATTTGCTCACTGCAAAAGTGGAGAATGCAGCCCGGAAATTGGAGGCCATGACAAACTC
TAAGCAGGCTATTGCAAAGAAGATTGATGCTGCTCAGAACTGGCTTGCGGATCCCAACGGCGGAAGTGAA
GGAGAAGAACACATTCGAGGAATTATGTCTGAAGCAAGGAAAGTTGCAGAATTGTGTGAGGAGCCTAAAG
AAAGAGATGATATCCTTCGCTCCTTGGGGGAAATCTCTGCTCTGACAGCTAAGCTGTCAGATCTGCGACG
ACATGGGAAAGGCGACTCTCCTGAGGCCCGTGCATTGGCCAAGCAAATAGCTACATCACTTCAGAACTTA
CAGTCCAAAACAAACAGAGCTGTAGCAAATACTAGGCCAGTTAAAGCTGCTGTCCATTTGGAGGGCAAGA
TTGAGCAAGCCCAGAGGTGGATAGATAATCCTACAGTTGATGATCGGGGAGTAGGCCAGGCAGCAATTCG
GGGTTTGGTTGCAGAAGGTCGTCGTCTAGCCAATGTCATGATGGGACCTTATCGTCAGGACCTGCTTGCC
AAATGTGACCGTGTAGACCAGCTGGCTGCTCAGCTTGCTGACCTTGCAGCAAGAGGGGAAGGAGAGTCTC
CTCAGGCTAGGGCAATTGCTGCTCAGCTTCAGGACTCCCTGAAGGATCTCAAAGCACGGATGCAAGAAGC
AATGACCCAGGAGGTGTCTGATGTTTTCAGTGACACTACAACCCCTATTAAGTTGTTAGCAGTAGCAGCC
ACTGCTCCTTCTGATACTCCCAATAGAGAAGAGGTGTTTGAAGAAAGAGCAGCAAATTTTGAAAACCATG
CTGCTAGACTGGGAGCAACAGCAGAAAAAGCAGCTGCAGTTGGAACTGCTAATAAAACTACTGTGGAAGG
CATTCAGGCAACAGTCAAATCTGCAAGGGAGCTTACACCACAGGTAGTATCGGCTGCTCGAATCCTCCTG
AGAAATCCTGGAAATCAAGCTGCTTATGAGCATTTTGAGACAATGAAAAACCAATGGATTGATAATGTAG
AAAAGATGACAGGGCTGGTGGATGAGGCCATCGATACCAAGTCTCTGTTGGATGCATCAGAAGAGGCTAT
TAAGAAGGATCTTGATAAATGTAAAGTTGCAATGGCCAATATGCAACCTCAGATGCTGGTAGCTGGAGCC
ACCAGCATTGCTAGACGAGCGAACCGCATCCTGCTTGTGGCAAAACGGGAGGTTGAAAATTCAGAAGACC
CTAAATTCAGGGAGGCTGTTAAAGCAGCTTCTGATGAGCTGAGCAAAACCATATCACCGATGGTAATGGA
TGCTAAAGCTGTAGCAGGAAATATCTCTGATCCTGGTTTGCAGAAGAGTTTCTTGGATTCTGGATACAGG
ATTCTGGGAGCTGTGGCCAAAGTCAGAGAAGCCTTTCAGCCTCAGGAGCCAGACTTTCCCCCTCCTCCTC
CTGACCTAGAGCATCTCCATCTGACTGATGAGCTTGCTCCTCCAAAACCACCACTTCCAGAAGGTGAGGT
TCCCCCACCCAGACCACCACCCCCTGAAGAAAAAGATGAGGTCGAGATGGTGAGCAAGGGCGAGGAGACC
ACAATGGGCGTAATCAAGCCCGACATGAAGATCAAGCTGAAGATGGAGGGCAACGTGAATGGCCACGCCT
TCGTGATCGAGGGCGAGGGCGAGGGCAAGCCCTACGACGGCACCAACACCATCAACCTGGAGGTGAAGGA
GGGAGCCCCCCTGCCCTTCTCCTACGACATTCTGACCACCGCGTTCGCCTACGGCAACAGGGCCTTCACC
AAGTACCCCGACGACATCCCCAACTACTTCAAGCAGTCCTTCCCCGAGGGCTACTCTTGGGAGCGCACCA
TGACCTTCGAGGACAAGGGCATCGTGAAGGTGAAGTCCGACATCTCCATGGAGGAGGACTCCTTCATCTA
CGAGATACACCTCAAGGGCGAGAACTTCCCCCCCAACGGCCCCGTGATGCAGAAGAAGACCACCGGCTGG
GACGCCTCCACCGAGAGGATGTACGTGCGCGACGGCGTGCTGAAGGGCGACGTCAAGCACAAGCTGCTGC
TGGAGGGCGGCGGCCACCACCGCGTTGACTTCAAGACCATCTACAGGGCCAAGAAGGCGGTGAAGCTGCC
CGACTATCACTTTGTGGACCACCGCATCGAGATCCTGAACCACGACAAGGACTACAACAAGGTGACCGTT
TACGAGAGCGCCGTGGCCCGCAACTCCACCGACGGCATGGACGAGCTGTACAAGGGGCCAGGTGGTGCAG
GGCCAGGTGGTGCAGGGCCAGGTGGTGCAGGGCCAGGTGGTGCAGGGCCCGGTGGTGCAGGTCCAGGTGG
TGCAGGTCCAGGTGGTGCAGGTCCAGGTGGTGCTATGGTGAGCAAGGGCGAGGAGCTGTTCACCGGGGTG
GTGCCCATCCTGGTCGAGCTGGACGGCGACGTAAACGGCCACAAGTTCAGCGTGTCCGGCGAGGGCGAGG
GCGATGCCACCTACGGCAAGCTGACCCTGAAGCTGATCTGCACCACCGGCAAGCTGCCCGTGCCCTGGCC
CACCCTCGTGACCACCCTGGGCTACGGCCTGCAGTGCTTCGCCCGCTACCCCGACCACATGAAGCAGCAC
GACTTCTTCAAGTCCGCCATGCCCGAAGGCTACGTCCAGGAGCGCACCATCTTCTTCAAGGACGACGGCA
ACTACAAGACCCGCGCCGAGGTGAAGTTCGAGGGCGACACCCTGGTGAACCGCATCGAGCTGAAGGGCAT
CGACTTCAAGGAGGACGGCAACATCCTGGGGCACAAGCTGGAGTACAACTACAACAGCCACAACGTCTAT
ATCACCGCCGACAAGCAGAAGAACGGCATCAAGGCCAACTTCAAGATCCGCCACAACATCGAGGACGGCG
GCGTGCAGCTCGCCGACCACTACCAGCAGAACACCCCCATCGGCGACGGCCCCGTGCTGCTGCCCGACAA
CCACTACCTGAGCTACCAGTCCAAACTGAGCAAAGACCCCAACGAGAAGCGCGATCACATGGTCCTGCTG
GAGTTCGTGACCGCCGCCGGGATCACTCTCGGCATGGACGAGCTGTACAAGGCGGCCGCGGAGTTCCCAG
AGCAGAAAGCAGGAGAAGCTATTAATCAGCCCATGATGATGGCTGCTAGGCAGTTGCATGACGAGGCTCG
GAAATGGTCTAGCAAGGGTAACGACATCATTGCTGCTGCTAAACGAATGGCGCTGCTCATGGCTGAGATG
TCACGCCTGGTGCGAGGAGGCAGCGGAAACAAGCGTGCCCTCATCCAGTGTGCAAAAGATATTGCTAAGG
CATCGGATGAAGTCACTCGATTGGCCAAAGAGGTGGCCAAGCAATGTACTGATAAACGCATTAGAACAAA
CCTCTTACAGGTCTGTGAGCGAATCCCAACCATCAGCACGCAGCTCAAAATTCTTTCCACAGTGAAAGCT
ACCATGCTGGGCAGGACTAACATCAGCGATGAAGAATCAGAACAGGCAACTGAGATGTTGGTTCATAACG
CCCAGAACCTCATGCAGTCTGTGAAGGAAACTGTGAGAGAAGCTGAAGCAGCATCCATTAAGATAAGAAC
AGATGCCGGATTCACTCTGCGCTGGGTCAGAAAGACCCCATGGTATCAGTAAGAATTCTGCAGATATCCA
GCACAGTGGCGGCCGCTCGAGTCTAGAGTCGACAATCAACCTCTGGATTACAAAATTTGTGAAAGATTGA
CTGGTATTCTTAACTATGTTGCTCCTTTTACGCTATGTGGATACGCTGCTTTAATGCCTTTGTATCATGC
TATTGCTTCCCGTATGGCTTTCATTTTCTCCTCCTTGTATAAATCCTGGTTGCTGTCTCTTTATGAGGAG
TTGTGGCCCGTTGTCAGGCAACGTGGCGTGGTGTGCACTGTGTTTGCTGACGCAACCCCCACTGGTTGGG
GCATTGCCACCACCTGTCAGCTCCTTTCCGGGACTTTCGCTTTCCCCCTCCCTATTGCCACGGCGGAACT
CATCGCCGCCTGCCTTGCCCGCTGCTGGACAGGGGCTCGGCTGTTGGGCACTGACAATTCCGTGGTGTTG
TCGGGGAAGCTGACGTCCTTTCCATGGCTGCTCGCCTGTGTTGCCACCTGGATTCTGCGCGGGACGTCCT
TCTGCTACGTCCCTTCGGCCCTCAATCCAGCGGACCTTCCTTCCCGCGGCCTGCTGCCGGCTCTGCGGCC
TCTTCCGCGTCTTCGCCTTCGCCCTCAGACGAGTCGGATCTCCCTTTGGGCCGCCTCCCCGCCTGGAATT
AATTCGAGCTCGGTACCTTTAAGACCAATGACTTACAAGGCAGCTGTAGATCTTAGCCACTTTTTAAAAG
AAAAGGGGGGACTGGAAGGGCTAATTCACTCCCAACGAAGACAAGATCTGCTTTTTGCTTGTACTGGGTC
TCTCTGGTTAGACCAGATCTGAGCCTGGGAGCTCTCTGGCTAACTAGGGAACCCACTGCTTAAGCCTCAA
TAAAGCTTGCCTTGAGTGCTTCAAGTAGTGTGTGCCCGTCTGTTGTGTGACTCTGGTAACTAGAGATCCC
TCAGACCCTTTTAGTCAGTGTGGAAAATCTCTAGCAGTAGTAGTTCATGTCATCTTATTATTCAGTATTT
ATAACTTGCAAAGAAATGAATATCAGAGAGTGAGAGGAACTTGTTTATTGCAGCTTATAATGGTTACAAA
TAAAGCAATAGCATCACAAATTTCACAAATAAAGCATTTTTTTCACTGCATTCTAGTTGTGGTTTGTCCA
AACTCATCAATGTATCTTATCATGTCTGGCTCTAGCTATCCCGCCCCTAACTCCGCCCATCCCGCCCCTA
ACTCCGCCCAGTTCCGCCCATTCTCCGCCCCATGGCTGACTAATTTTTTTTATTTATGCAGAGGCCGAGG
CCGCCTCGGCCTCTGAGCTATTCCAGAAGTAGTGAGGAGGCTTTTTTGGAGGCCTAGGGACGTACCCAAT
TCGCCCTATAGTGAGTCGTATTACGCGCGCTCACTGGCCGTCGTTTTACAACGTCGTGACTGGGAAAACC
CTGGCGTTACCCAACTTAATCGCCTTGCAGCACATCCCCCTTTCGCCAGCTGGCGTAATAGCGAAGAGGC
CCGCACCGATCGCCCTTCCCAACAGTTGCGCAGCCTGAATGGCGAATGGG
[124 nt withheld, positions 7191-7314]
C
[91 nt withheld, positions 7316-7406]
A
[49 nt withheld, positions 7408-7456]
CCTTTGACGTTGGAGTCCACGTTCTTT
[37 nt withheld, positions 7484-7520]
ACCCTATCTCGGTCTATTCTTTTGATTTATAAGGGATTTTGCCGATTTCGGCCTATTGGTTAAAAAATGA
GCTGATTTAACAAAAATTTAACGCGAATTTTAACAAAATATTAACGCTTACAATTTAGGTGGCACTTTTC
GGGGAAATGTGCGCGGAACCCCTATTTGTTTATTTTTCTAAATACATTCAAATATGTATCCGCTCATGAG
ACAATAACCCTGATAAATGCTTCAATAATATTGAAAAAGGAAGAGTATGAGTATTCAACATTTCCGTGTC
GCCCTTATTCCCTTTTTTGCGGCATTTTGCCTTCCTGTTTTTGCTCACCCAGAAACGCTGGTGAAAGTAA
AAGATGCTGAAGATCAGTTGGGTGCACGAGTGGGTTACATCGAACTGGATCTCAACAGCGGTAAGATCCT
TGAGAGTTTTCGCCCCGAAGAACGTTTTCCAATGATGAGCACTTTTAAAGTTCTGCTATGTGGCGCGGTA
TTATCCCGTATTGACGCCGGGCAAGAGCAACTCGGTCGCCGCATACACTATTCTCAGAATGACTTGGTTG
AGTACTCACCAGTCACAGAAAAGCATCTTACGGATGGCATGACAGTAAGAGAATTATGCAGTGCTGCCAT
AACCATGAGTGATAACACTGCGGCCAACTTACTTCTGACAACGATCGGAGGACCGAAGGAGCTAACCGCT
TTTTTGCACAACATGGGGGATCATGTAACTCGCCTTGATCGTTGGGAACCGGAGCTGAATGAAGCCATAC
CAAACGACGAGCGTGACACCACGATGCCTGTAGCAATGGCAACAACGTTGCGCAAACTATTAACTGGCGA
ACTACTTACTCTAGCTTCCCGGCAACAATTAATAGACTGGATGGAGGCGGATAAAGTTGCAGGACCACTT
CTGCGCTCGGCCCTTCCGGCTGGCTGGTTTATTGCTGATAAATCTGGAGCCGGTGAGCGTGGGTCTCGCG
GTATCATTGCAGCACTGGGGCCAGATGGTAAGCCCTCCCGTATCGTAGTTATCTACACGACGGGGAGTCA
GGCAACTATGGATGAACGAAATAGACAGATCGCTGAGATAGGTGCCTCACTGATTAAGCATTGGTAACTG
TCAGACCAAGTTTACTCATATATACTTTAGATTGATTTAAAACTTCATTTTTAATTTAAAAGGATCTAGG
TGAAGATCCTTTTTGATAATCTCATGACCAAAATCCCTTAACGTGAGTTTTCGTTCCACTGAGCGTCAGA
CCCCGTAGAAAAGATCAAAGGATCTTCTTGAGATCCTTTTTTTCTGCGCGTAATCTGCTGCTTGCAAACA
AAAAAACCACCGCTACCAGCGGTGGTTTGTTTGCCGGATCAAGAGCTACCAACTCTTTTTCCGAAGGTAA
CTGGCTTCAGCAGAGCGCAGATACCAAATACTGTTCTTCTAGTGTAGCCGTAGTTAGGCCACCACTTCAA
GAACTCTGTAGCACCGCCTACATACCTCGCTCTGCTAATCCTGTTACCAGTGGCTGCTGCCAGTGGCGAT
AAGTCGTGTCTTACCGGGTTGGACTCAAGACGATAGTTACCGGATAAGGCGCAGCGGTCGGGCTGAACGG
GGGGTTCGTGCACACAGCCCAGCTTGGAGCGAACGACCTACACCGAACTGAGATACCTACAGCGTGAGCT
ATGAGAAAGCGCCACGCTTCCCGAAGGGAGAAAGGCGGACAGGTATCCGGTAAGCGGCAGGGTCGGAACA
GGAGAGCGCACGAGGGAGCTTCCAGGGGGAAACGCCTGGTATCTTTATAGTCCTGTCGGGTTTCGCCACC
TCTGACTTGAGCGTCGATTTTTGTGATGCTCGTCAGGGGGGCGGAGCCTATGGAAAAACGCCAGCAACGC
GGCCTTTTTACGGTTCCTGGCCTTTTGCTGGCCTTTTGCTCACATGTTCTTTCCTGCGTTATCCCCTGAT
TCTGTGGATAACCGTATTACCGCCTTTGAGTGAGCTGATACCGCTCGCCGCAGCCGAACGACCGAGCGCA
GCGAGTCAGTGAGCGAGGAAGCGGAAGAGCGCCCAATACGCAAACCGCCTCTCCCCGCGCGTTGGCCGAT
TCATTAATGCAGCTGGCACGACAGGTTTCCCGACTGGAAAGCGGGCAGTGAGCGCAACGCAATTAATGTG
AGTTAGCTCACTCATTAGGCACCCCAGGCTTTACACTTTATGCTTCCGGCTCGTATGTTGTGTGGAATTG
TGAGCGGATAACAATTTCACACAGGAAACAGCTATGACCATGATTACGCCAAGCGCGCAATTAACCCTCA
CTAAAGGGAACAAAAGCTGGAGCTGCAAGCTTAATGTAGTCTTATGCAATACTCTTGTAGTCTTGCAACA
TGGTAACGATGAGTTAGCAACATGCCTTACAAGGAGAGAAAAAGCACCGTGCATGCCGATTGGTGGAAGT
AAGGTGGTACGATCGTGCCTTATTAGGAAGGCAACAGACGGGTCTGACATGGATTGGACGAACCACTGAA
TTGCCGCATTGCAGAGATATTGTATTTAAGTGCCTAGCTCGATACATAAACGGGTCTCTCTGGTTAGACC
AGATCTGAGCCTGGGAGCTCTCTGGCTAACTAGGGAACCCACTGCTTAAGCCTCAATAAAGCTTGCCTTG
AGTGCTTCAAGTAGTGTGTGCCCGTCTGTTGTGTGACTCTGGTAACTAGAGATCCCTCAGACCCTTTTAG
TCAGTGTGGAAAATCTCTAGCAGTGGCGCCCGAACAGGGACTTGAAAGCGAAAGGGAAACCAGAGGAGCT
CTCTCGACGCAGGACTCGGCTTGCTGAAGCGCGCACGGCAAGAGGCGAGGGGCGGCGACTGGTGAGTACG
CCAAAAATTTTGACTAGCGGAGGCTAGAAGGAGAGAGATGGGTGCGAGAGCGTCAGTATTAAGCGGGGGA
GAATTAGATCGCGATGGGAAAAAATTCGGTTAAGGCCAGGGGGAAAGAAAAAATATAAATTAAAACATAT
AGTATGGGCAAGCAGGGAGCTAGAACGATTCGCAGTTAATCCTGGCCTGTTAGAAACATCAGAAGGCTGT
AGACAAATACTGGGACAGCTACAACCATCCCTTCAGACAGGATCAGAAGAACTTAGATCATTATATAATA
CAGTAGCAACCCTCTATTGTGTGCATCAAAGGATAGAGATAAAAGACACCAAGGAAGCTTTAGACAAGAT
AGAGGAAGAGCAAAACAAAAGTAAGACCACCGCACAGCAAGCGGCCGCTGATCTTCAGACCTGGAGGAGG
AGATATGAGGGACAATTGGAGAAGTGAATTATATAAATATAAAGTAGTAAAAATTGAACCATTAGGAGTA
GCACCCACCAAGGCAAAGAGAAGAGTGGTGCAGAGAGAAAAAAGAGCAGTGGGAATAGGAGCTTTGTTCC
TTGGGTTCTTGGGAGCAGCAGGAAGCACTATGGGCGCAGCGTCAATGACGCTGACGGTACAGGCCAGACA
ATTATTGTCTGGTATAGTGCAGCAGCAGAACAATTTGCTGAGGGCTATTGAGGCGCAACAGCATCTGTTG
CAACTCACAGTCTGGGGCATCAAGCAGCTCCAGGCAAGAATCCTGGCTGTGGAAAGATACCTAAAGGATC
AACAGCTCCTGGGGATTTGGGGTTGCTCTGGAAAACTCATTTGCACCACTGCTGTGCCTTGGAATGCTAG
TTGGAGTAATAAATCTCTGGAACAGATTTGGAATCACACGACCTGGATGGAGTGGGACAGAGAAATTAAC
AATTACACAAGCTTAATACACTCCTTAATTGAAGAATCGCAAAACCAGCAAGAAAAGAATGAACAAGAAT
TATTGGAATTAGATAAATGGGCAAGTTTGTGGAATTGGTTTAACATAACAAATTGGCTGTGGTATATAAA
ATTATTCATAATGATAGTAGGAGGCTTGGTAGGTTTAAGAATAGTTTTTGCTGTACTTTCTATAGTGAAT
AGAGTTAGGCAGGGATATTCACCATTATCGTTTCAGACCCACCTCCCAACCCCGAGGGGACCCGACAGGC
CCGAAGGAATAGAAGAAGAAGGTGGAGAGAGAGACAGAGACAGATCCATTCGATT
Features (pLannotate 1.2.2; 31 found; start..end, strand, type, name):
     31..147     +  misc_feature   cPPT/CTS: central polypurine tract and central termination sequence of HIV-1
    207..586     +  enhancer       CMV enhancer: human cytomegalovirus immediate early enhancer
    587..790     +  promoter       CMV promoter: human cytomegalovirus (CMV) immediate early promoter
    786..819     +  LTR            5' LTR (truncated) (fragment): truncated 5' long terminal repeat (LTR) from HIV-1
    835..853     +  promoter       T7 promoter: promoter for bacteriophage T7 RNA polymerase
    892..3498    +  CDS            VIN1: VINC_OSCPE - Experimental evidence at protein level: Swiss-Prot protein existence level 1. Actin filament (F-actin)-binding protein which may play a role in cell-cell adhesion. From Oscarella pearsei (Sponge).
   3547..4254    +  CDS            mTFP1: mTFP1 is a basic (constitutively fluorescent) cyan fluorescent protein published in 2006, derived from Clavularia sp.. It has low acid sensitivity.
   4375..5091    +  CDS            mVenus: mVenus is a basic (constitutively fluorescent) yellow fluorescent protein published in 2006, derived from Aequorea victoria. It is reported to be a rapidly-maturing monomer with moderate acid sensitivity.
   5107..5649    +  CDS            vcl (fragment): VINC_XENLA - Experimental evidence at transcript level: Swiss-Prot protein existence level 2. Involved in cell adhesion. May be involved in the attachment of the actin-based microfilaments to the plasma membrane. From Xenopus laevis (African clawed frog).
   5704..6292    +  misc_feature   WPRE: woodchuck hepatitis virus posttranscriptional regulatory element
   6313..6381    +  CDS            nef (fragment): NEF_HV1Z2 - Experimental evidence at protein level: Swiss-Prot protein existence level 1. Extracellular Nef protein targets CD4(+) T-lymphocytes for apoptosis by interacting with CXCR4 surface receptors. From Human immunodeficiency virus type 1 group M subtype D (isolate Z2/CDC-Z34) (HIV-1).
   6383..6616    +  LTR            3' LTR (ΔU3): self-inactivating 3' long terminal repeat (LTR) from HIV-1
   6688..6809    +  polyA_signal   SV40 poly(A) signal: SV40 polyadenylation signal
   6849..6984    +  rep_origin     SV40 ori: SV40 origin of replication
   7005..7023    -  promoter       T7 promoter: promoter for bacteriophage T7 RNA polymerase
   7031..7186    +  CDS            lacZα (fragment): LacZα fragment of β-galactosidase; lacZ fragment
   7191..7619    +  rep_origin     f1 ori (sequence partly withheld): f1 bacteriophage origin of replication; arrow indicates direction of (+) strand synthesis
   7672..7776    +  promoter       AmpR promoter: bla
   7777..8637    +  CDS            AmpR: β-lactamase; bla; confers resistance to ampicillin, carbenicillin, and related antibiotics
   8808..9396    +  rep_origin     ori: high-copy-number ColE1/pMB1/pBR322/pUC origin of replication
   9579..9671    +  CDS            lacI (fragment): lac repressor; lacI; The lac repressor binds to the lac operator to inhibit transcription in E. coli. This inhibition can be relieved by adding lactose or isopropyl-β-D-thiogalactopyranoside (IPTG).
   9684..9705    +  protein_bind   CAP binding site: CAP binding activates transcription in the presence of cAMP. E. coli catabolite activator protein
   9720..9750    +  promoter       lac promoter: promoter for the E. coli lac operon
   9754..9776    +  protein_bind   lac operator (fragment): The lac repressor binds to the lac operator to inhibit transcription in E. coli. This inhibition can be relieved by adding lactose or isopropyl-β-D-thiogalactopyranoside (IPTG). lac repressor encoded by lacI
   9819..9837    +  promoter       T3 promoter: promoter for bacteriophage T3 RNA polymerase
   9865..10091   +  promoter       RSV promoter: Rous sarcoma virus enhancer/promoter
  10092..10272   +  LTR            5' LTR (truncated): truncated 5' long terminal repeat (LTR) from HIV-1
  10319..10444   +  misc_feature   HIV-1 Ψ: packaging signal of human immunodeficiency virus type 1
  10428..10791   +  CDS            HIV-1 gag (fragment): gag protein from human immunodeficiency virus 1; gag
  10937..11170   +  misc_feature   RRE: The Rev response element (RRE) of HIV-1 allows for Rev-dependent mRNA export from the nucleus to the cytoplasm.
  11547..12      +  CDS            Rev (fragment) (across the origin): human immunodeficiency virus 1 (HIV-1) Rev protein; rev; enhances nuclear export of unspliced and incompletely spliced viral mRNAs
