[The description below was written by a language model from this plasmid's Addgene catalogue record and pLannotate feature annotations shown in this document.]
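Description:
pRRL-VinculinTS-A50I is a third-generation, self-inactivating HIV-1 lentiviral transfer plasmid built on the pRRL backbone (about 11.6 kb in total) that expresses a mutant vinculin tension sensor in mammalian cells. In bacteria it is maintained through a high-copy ColE1/pUC-type origin and selected with ampicillin via the β-lactamase gene. An f1 origin, an SV40 origin and remnants of a lac/lacZα cloning region are also present in the backbone. The viral genome is transcribed from a chimeric RSV promoter fused to a truncated 5' LTR. It carries the Ψ packaging signal with a partial gag sequence, the Rev response element for Rev-dependent nuclear export, the cPPT/CTS element, a WPRE to boost transcript expression, and a ΔU3 3' LTR followed by an SV40 polyadenylation signal. Because the 3' LTR lacks U3, the integrated provirus has no LTR promoter activity and the payload depends on its internal promoter.

That internal promoter is the CMV immediate early enhancer/promoter, which drives a roughly 5.4 kb insert encoding chicken vinculin. The feature table shows a large N-terminal vinculin segment, then mTFP1 and mVenus separated by a short unannotated linker region, then a C-terminal vinculin segment. The automated annotation labels these vinculin segments by homology to sponge and frog proteins, but the catalogue gives the species as chicken. The cyan/yellow fluorescent protein pair can act as a FRET module embedded within the protein, consistent with reporting mechanical load across vinculin. The alanine 50 to isoleucine substitution affects vinculin's ability to bind talin, so the construct serves to test how that interaction influences vinculin loading. The depositor and resequenced records share the same feature layout and differ by only 33 nt in length.
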