Addgene plasmid #111831: pRRL-VinculinTS-A50I
Purpose: Vinculin tension sensor with point mutation affecting ability to bind talin in lentiviral expression vector
Depositing lab: Brenton Hoffman. Depositing organization: Duke University. Publication: Vinculin Force-Sensitive Dynamics at Focal Adhesions Enable Effective Directed Cell Migration. Rothenberg KE, Scott DW, Christoforou N, Hoffman BD. Biophys J. 2018 Apr 10;114(7):1680-1694. doi: 10.1016/j.bpj.2018.02.019. PubMed 29642037.
Backbone
  Vector backbone: pRRL
  Backbone size w/o insert (bp): 6235
  Total vector size (bp): 11602
  Vector type: Lentiviral
Growth in bacteria
  Bacterial resistance: Ampicillin, 100 μg/mL
  Growth temperature: 30°C
  Growth strain: NEB Stable
  Copy number: Unknown
Gene/Insert
  Gene/Insert name: VinculinTS (A50I)
  Species: G. gallus (chicken)
  Insert size (bp): 5367
  Mutation: changed vinculin alanine 50 to isoleucine
  Entrez Gene: VCL (a.k.a. VINC1)
  Promoter: CMV
  Cloning method: Restriction Enzyme; 5′ cloning site EcoRV (destroyed during cloning); 3′ cloning site XbaI (not destroyed)
  Sequencing primers: 5′ GGTACAGTGCAGGGGAAAG; 3′ GTTAAGAATACCAGTCAATCTTTCAC
Terms and licenses: Academic/Nonprofit Terms; Industry Terms: Not Available to Industry
How to cite: pRRL-VinculinTS-A50I was a gift from Brenton Hoffman (Addgene plasmid # 111831 ; http://n2t.net/addgene:111831 ; RRID:Addgene_111831)
